Addgene plasmid #69007: Cx43-msfGFP
Purpose: Expresses rat Cx43 (Gja1 CDS) with a 7 amino acid linker on the C-terminus of the Connexin linking to monomerized superfolder Green Fluorescent Protein. Expression driven by CMV promoter.
Depositing lab: David Spray. Depositing organization: Albert Einstein College of Medicine. Publication: Connexin Type and Fluorescent Protein-fusion Tag Determine Structural Stability of Gap Junction Plaques. Stout RF Jr, Snapp EL, Spray DC. J Biol Chem. 2015 Aug 11. pii: jbc.M115.659979. 10.1074/jbc.M115.659979 PubMed 26265468.
Backbone
  Vector backbone: EGFP-N1
  Backbone manufacturer: Clontech
  Backbone size w/o insert (bp): 4733
  Total vector size (bp): 5893
  Modifications to backbone: EGFP replaced with sfGFP and the V207 in sfGFP mutagenized to K with PCR cloning to monomerize.
  Vector type: Mammalian Expression
  Selectable markers: Neomycin (select with G418)
Growth in bacteria
  Bacterial resistance: Kanamycin, 50 μg/mL
  Growth temperature: 37°C
  Growth strain: JM109
  Copy number: High Copy
Gene/Insert
  Gene/Insert name: Gja1 (alt name: Cx43)
  Species: R. norvegicus (rat)
  Entrez Gene: Gja1 (a.k.a. Cx43, Cxnk1)
  Promoter: cmv
  Tag / fusion protein: monomerized superfolder GFP (C terminal on insert)
  Cloning method: Unknown
  Sequencing primers: 5′ CMV forward primer; 3′ ACCTCTACAAATGTGGTATGGCTGATTATG
Terms and licenses: Academic/Nonprofit Terms; Industry Terms: Not Available to Industry
Depositor comments: Addition of a fluorescent protein tag to the carboxyl-terminus of Cx43 has been shown to eliminate or attenuate interactions with ZO-1 and Occludin in cell culture. Other binding interactions and channel gating properties may be affected.
How to cite: Cx43-msfGFP was a gift from David Spray (Addgene plasmid # 69007 ; http://n2t.net/addgene:69007 ; RRID:Addgene_69007)
