[The description below was written by a language model from this plasmid's Addgene catalogue record.]
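Description:
Cx43-msfGFP is a mammalian expression plasmid built on the Clontech EGFP-N1 backbone, in which the original EGFP coding region has been replaced with superfolder GFP carrying a V207K substitution that monomerizes the fluorescent protein. The total construct is recorded as 5893 bp. It is propagated in E. coli as a high-copy plasmid under kanamycin selection, and the same backbone provides neomycin resistance so that transfected mammalian cells can be selected with G418. No feature table accompanies the record, so other backbone elements such as the replication origins and polyadenylation signals are not itemized.

The payload is the rat Gja1 coding sequence, encoding the gap junction protein connexin 43 (Cx43), placed under control of the CMV promoter for strong constitutive expression in mammalian cells. The connexin is joined at its C-terminus through a seven amino acid linker to the monomerized superfolder GFP, giving a fluorescent fusion that can be followed in living cells as it traffics to the membrane and assembles into gap junction plaques. Using a monomeric tag reduces the tendency of the fluorescent protein itself to self-associate, which matters when studying densely packed structures; the associated work examined how connexin type and the choice of fluorescent fusion tag affect the structural stability of gap junction plaques. The depositor cautions that placing a fluorescent protein on the Cx43 carboxyl terminus has been shown to eliminate or attenuate interactions with ZO-1 and occludin in cultured cells, and that other binding interactions and channel gating properties may also be altered.
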