>Addgene plasmid #69007 | Cx43-msfGFP | addgene partial sequence | sequence record 127426 | CMV-F 5'-CGCAAATGGGCGGTAGGCGTG-3'
AGCAGAGCTGGTTTAGTGAACCGTCAGATCCGCTAGCGCTACCGGACTCAGATCTCGAGCTCAAGCTTCG
AATTCTGCAGTCGACGGTACCGCGGGCCCGGGCACCATGGGTGACTGGAGTGCCTTGGGGAAGCTTCTGG
ACAAGGTCCAAGCCTACTCCACCGCTGGAGGGAAGGTGTGGCTGTCAGTGCTCTTCATATTCAGAATCCT
GCTCCTGGGGACAGCTGTTGAGTCAGCTTGGGGTGATGAACAGTCTGCCTTTCGCTGTAACACTCAACAA
CCTGGCTGCGAAAACGTCTGCTATGACAAGTCCTTCCCCATCTCTCACGTGCGCTTCTGGGTCCTTCAGA
TCATATTCGTGTCTGTGCCCACCCTCCTGTACTTGGCCCATGTGTTCTATGTGATGAGGAAGGAAGAGAA
GCTAAACAAGAAAGAAGAGGAGCTCAAAGTGGCCCAGACTGACGGGGTCAACGTGGAGATGCACCTGAAG
CAGATTGAAATCAAGAAGTTCAAGTACGGGATTGAAGAGCACGGCAAGGTGAAAATGAGGGGCGGCTTGC
TGAGAACCTACATCATCAGCATCCTCTTCAAGTCTGTCTTCGAGGTGGCCTTCCTGCTCATCCAGTGGTA
CATCTATGGGTTCAGCTTGAGCGCGGTCTACACCTGCAAGAGAGATCCCTGCCCCCACCAGGTAGACTGC
TTCCTCTCACGTCCCACGGAGAAAACCATCTTCATCATCTTCATGCTGGTGGTGTCCTTGGTGTCTCTCG
CTTTGAACATCATTGAGCTCTTCTACGTCTTCTTCAAAGGCGTTAAGGATCGCGTGAAGGGAAGAAGCGA
TCCTTACCACGCCACCACTGGCCCACTGAGCCCATCAAAAGACTGCGGATCTCCAAAATACGCCTACTTC
AATGGCTGCTCCTCACCAACGGCTCCACTCTCGCCTATGTCTCCTCCTGGGTACAAGCTGGTTACTGGTG
ACAGAAACAATTCCTCGTGCCGCAATTACAACAAGCAAGCTAGCGAGCAAAACTGGGCGAACTACAGCGC
AGAGCAAAATCGCATGGGGCAGGCCGGAAGCACCATCTCCAACTCGCACGCCCAGCCGTTCGATTT
