>Addgene plasmid #69007 | Cx43-msfGFP | addgene partial sequence | sequence record 127427 | pEGFP-R 5'-acctctacaaatgtggtatg-3'
TTACTTGTACAGCTCGTCCATGCCGTGAGTGATCCCGGCGGCGGTCACGAACTCCAGCAGGACCATGTGA
TCGCGCTTCTCGTTGGGGTCTTTGCTCAGCTTGGACTGGGTGCTCAGGTAGTGGTTGTCGGGCAGCAGCA
CGGGGCCGTCGCCGATGGGGGTGTTCTGCTGGTAGTGGTCGGCGAGCTGCACGCTGCCGTCCTCCACGTT
GTGGCGGATCTTGAAGTTGGCCTTGATGCCGTTCTTCTGCTTGTCGGCGGTGATATAGACGTTGTGGCTG
TTGAAGTTGTACTCCAGCTTGTGCCCCAGGATGTTGCCGTCCTCCTTGAAGTCGATGCCCTTCAGCTCGA
TGCGGTTCACCAGGGTGTCGCCCTCGAACTTCACCTCGGCGCGGGTCTTGTAGGTGCCGTCGTCCTTGAA
GCTGATGGTGCGCTCCTGGACGTAGCCTTCGGGCATGGCGGACTTGAAGAAGTCGTGGCGCTTCATGTGG
TCGGGGTAGCGGCTGAAGCACTGCACGCCGTAGGTCAGGGTGGTCACGAGGGTGGGCCAGGGCACGGGCA
GCTTGCCGGTGGTGCAGATGAACTTCAGGGTCAGCTTGCCGTTGGTGGCATCGCCCTCGCCCTCGCCGCG
CACGCTGAACTTGTGGCCGTTTACGTCGCCGTCCAGCTCGACCAGGATGGGCACCACCCCGGTGAACAGC
TCCTCGCCCTTGCTCACCATGGTGGCGACCGGTGGATCCCGGGCGGAAATCTCCAGGTCATCAGGCCGAG
GCCTGCTGCTGGCGCGGCTGCTGGCTCTGCTGGAAGGTCGTTGGTCCACGATGGCTAATGGCTGGAGTTC
ATGTCCAGCAGCAACTTTTTTGGCATTCTGGTTGTCGTCGGGGAAATCGAACGGCTGGGCGTGCGAGTTG
GAGATGGTGCTTCCGGCCTGCCCCATGCGATTTTGCTCTGCGCTGTAGTTCGCCCAGTTTTGCTCGCTAG
CTTGCTTGTTGTAATTGCGG
