LOCUS       Exported 5893 bp ds-DNA circular SYN 12-MAY-2021
DEFINITION  Expresses rat Cx43 (Gja1 CDS) with a 7 amino acid linker on the
            C-terminus of the Connexin linking to monomerized superfolder Green
            Fluorescent Protein. Expression driven by CMV promoter..
ACCESSION   .
VERSION     .
KEYWORDS    Cx43-msfGFP
SOURCE      synthetic DNA construct
  ORGANISM  synthetic DNA construct
REFERENCE   1 (bases 1 to 5893)
  AUTHORS   Stout RF Jr, Snapp EL, Spray DC
  TITLE     Connexin Type and Fluorescent Protein-fusion Tag Determine
            Structural Stability of Gap Junction Plaques.
  JOURNAL   J Biol Chem. 2015 Aug 11. pii: jbc.M115.659979.
  PUBMED    26265468
REFERENCE   2 (bases 1 to 5893)
  AUTHORS   .
  TITLE     Direct Submission
  JOURNAL   Exported May 12, 2021 from SnapGene Server 1.1.58
            http://www.snapgene.com
FEATURES             Location/Qualifiers
     source          1..5893
                     /organism="synthetic DNA construct"
                     /mol_type="other DNA"
     enhancer        61..364
                     /label=CMV enhancer
                     /note="human cytomegalovirus immediate early enhancer"
     promoter        365..568
                     /label=CMV promoter
                     /note="human cytomegalovirus (CMV) immediate early
                     promoter"
     primer_bind     519..539
                     /label=CMV-F
                     /note="Human CMV immediate early promoter, forward primer"
     regulatory      1833..1842
                     /regulatory_class="other"
                     /note="vertebrate consensus sequence for strong initiation
                     of translation (Kozak, 1987)"
     CDS             1839..2558
                     /codon_start=1
                     /product="GFP variant that folds robustly even when fused
                     to poorly folded proteins (Pedelacq et al., 2006)"
                     /label=superfolder GFP
                     /note="mammalian codon-optimized"
                     /translation="MVSKGEELFTGVVPILVELDGDVNGHKFSVRGEGEGDATNGKLTL
                     KFICTTGKLPVPWPTLVTTLTYGVQCFSRYPDHMKRHDFFKSAMPEGYVQERTISFKDD
                     GTYKTRAEVKFEGDTLVNRIELKGIDFKEDGNILGHKLEYNFNSHNVYITADKQKNGIK
                     ANFKIRHNVEDGSVQLADHYQQNTPIGDGPVLLPDNHYLSTQSKLSKDPNEKRDHMVLL
                     EFVTAAGITHGMDELYK"
     primer_bind     complement(1884..1905)
                     /label=EGFP-N
                     /note="EGFP, reverse primer"
     primer_bind     2492..2513
                     /label=EGFP-C
                     /note="EGFP, forward primer"
     polyA_signal    2681..2802
                     /label=SV40 poly(A) signal
                     /note="SV40 polyadenylation signal"
     primer_bind     complement(2718..2737)
                     /label=SV40pA-R
                     /note="SV40 polyA, reverse primer"
     primer_bind     2772..2791
                     /label=EBV-rev
                     /note="SV40 polyA terminator, reverse primer"
     rep_origin      complement(2809..3264)
                     /direction=LEFT
                     /label=f1 ori
                     /note="f1 bacteriophage origin of replication; arrow
                     indicates direction of (+) strand synthesis"
     primer_bind     complement(2946..2967)
                     /label=F1ori-F
                     /note="F1 origin, forward primer"
     primer_bind     3158..3177
                     /label=F1ori-R
                     /note="F1 origin, reverse primer"
     promoter        3291..3395
                     /gene="bla"
                     /label=AmpR promoter
     promoter        3397..3754
                     /label=SV40 promoter
                     /note="SV40 enhancer and early promoter"
     primer_bind     complement(3420..3440)
                     /label=pBABE 3'
                     /note="SV40 enhancer, reverse primer for pBABE vectors"
     rep_origin      3605..3740
                     /label=SV40 ori
                     /note="SV40 origin of replication"
     primer_bind     3667..3686
                     /label=SV40pro-F
                     /note="SV40 promoter/origin, forward primer"
     CDS             3789..4583
                     /codon_start=1
                     /gene="aph(3')-II (or nptII)"
                     /product="aminoglycoside phosphotransferase from Tn5"
                     /label=NeoR/KanR
                     /note="confers resistance to neomycin, kanamycin, and G418
                     (Geneticin(R))"
                     /translation="MIEQDGLHAGSPAAWVERLFGYDWAQQTIGCSDAAVFRLSAQGRP
                     VLFVKTDLSGALNELQDEAARLSWLATTGVPCAAVLDVVTEAGRDWLLLGEVPGQDLLS
                     SHLAPAEKVSIMADAMRRLHTLDPATCPFDHQAKHRIERARTRMEAGLVDQDDLDEEHQ
                     GLAPAELFARLKASMPDGEDLVVTHGDACLPNIMVENGRFSGFIDCGRLGVADRYQDIA
                     LATRDIAEELGGEWADRFLVLYGIAAPDSQRIAFYRLLDEFF"
     primer_bind     complement(3843..3862)
                     /label=Neo-R
                     /note="Neomycin resistance gene, reverse primer"
     primer_bind     4453..4472
                     /label=Neo-F
                     /note="Neomycin resistance gene, forward primer"
     primer_bind     complement(4771..4790)
                     /label=TK-pA-R
                     /note="Thymidine kinase polyA, reverse primer"
     polyA_signal    4815..4862
                     /label=HSV TK poly(A) signal
                     /note="herpes simplex virus thymidine kinase
                     polyadenylation signal (Cole and Stacy, 1985)"
     rep_origin      5191..5779
                     /direction=RIGHT
                     /label=ori
                     /note="high-copy-number ColE1/pMB1/pBR322/pUC origin of
                     replication"
     primer_bind     5680..5699
                     /label=pBR322ori-F
                     /note="pBR322 origin, forward primer"
ORIGIN
        1 tagttattaa tagtaatcaa ttacggggtc attagttcat agcccatata tggagttccg
       61 cgttacataa cttacggtaa atggcccgcc tggctgaccg cccaacgacc cccgcccatt
      121 gacgtcaata atgacgtatg ttcccatagt aacgccaata gggactttcc attgacgtca
      181 atgggtggag tatttacggt aaactgccca cttggcagta catcaagtgt atcatatgcc
      241 aagtacgccc cctattgacg tcaatgacgg taaatggccc gcctggcatt atgcccagta
      301 catgacctta tgggactttc ctacttggca gtacatctac gtattagtca tcgctattac
      361 catggtgatg cggttttggc agtacatcaa tgggcgtgga tagcggtttg actcacgggg
      421 atttccaagt ctccacccca ttgacgtcaa tgggagtttg ttttggcacc aaaatcaacg
      481 ggactttcca aaatgtcgta acaactccgc cccattgacg caaatgggcg gtaggcgtgt
      541 acggtgggag gtctatataa gcagagctgg tttagtgaac cgtcagatcc gctagcgcta
      601 ccggactcag atctcgagct caagcttcga attctgcagt cgacggtacc gcgggcccgg
      661 gcaccatggg tgactggagt gccttgggga agcttctgga caaggtccaa gcctactcca
      721 ccgctggagg gaaggtgtgg ctgtcagtgc tcttcatatt cagaatcctg ctcctgggga
      781 cagctgttga gtcagcttgg ggtgatgaac agtctgcctt tcgctgtaac actcaacaac
      841 ctggctgcga aaacgtctgc tatgacaagt ccttccccat ctctcacgtg cgcttctggg
      901 tccttcagat catattcgtg tctgtgccca ccctcctgta cttggcccat gtgttctatg
      961 tgatgaggaa ggaagagaag ctaaacaaga aagaagagga gctcaaagtg gcccagactg
     1021 acggggtcaa cgtggagatg cacctgaagc agattgaaat caagaagttc aagtacggga
     1081 ttgaagagca cggcaaggtg aaaatgaggg gcggcttgct gagaacctac atcatcagca
     1141 tcctcttcaa gtctgtcttc gaggtggcct tcctgctcat ccagtggtac atctatgggt
     1201 tcagcttgag cgcggtctac acctgcaaga gagatccctg cccccaccag gtagactgct
     1261 tcctctcacg tcccacggag aaaaccatct tcatcatctt catgctggtg gtgtccttgg
     1321 tgtctctcgc tttgaacatc attgagctct tctacgtctt cttcaaaggc gttaaggatc
     1381 gcgtgaaggg aagaagcgat ccttaccacg ccaccactgg cccactgagc ccatcaaaag
     1441 actgcggatc tccaaaatac gcctacttca atggctgctc ctcaccaacg gctccactct
     1501 cgcctatgtc tcctcctggg tacaagctgg ttactggtga cagaaacaat tcctcgtgcc
     1561 gcaattacaa caagcaagct agcgagcaaa actgggcgaa ctacagcgca gagcaaaatc
     1621 gcatggggca ggccggaagc accatctcca actcgcacgc ccagccgttc gatttccccg
     1681 acgacaacca gaatgccaaa aaagttgctg ctggacatga actccagcca ttagccatcg
     1741 tggaccaacg accttccagc agagccagca gccgcgccag cagcaggcct cggcctgatg
     1801 acctggagat ttccgcccgg gatccaccgg tcgccaccat ggtgagcaag ggcgaggagc
     1861 tgttcaccgg ggtggtgccc atcctggtcg agctggacgg cgacgtaaac ggccacaagt
     1921 tcagcgtgcg cggcgagggc gagggcgatg ccaccaacgg caagctgacc ctgaagttca
     1981 tctgcaccac cggcaagctg cccgtgccct ggcccaccct cgtgaccacc ctgacctacg
     2041 gcgtgcagtg cttcagccgc taccccgacc acatgaagcg ccacgacttc ttcaagtccg
     2101 ccatgcccga aggctacgtc caggagcgca ccatcagctt caaggacgac ggcacctaca
     2161 agacccgcgc cgaggtgaag ttcgagggcg acaccctggt gaaccgcatc gagctgaagg
     2221 gcatcgactt caaggaggac ggcaacatcc tggggcacaa gctggagtac aacttcaaca
     2281 gccacaacgt ctatatcacc gccgacaagc agaagaacgg catcaaggcc aacttcaaga
     2341 tccgccacaa cgtggaggac ggcagcgtgc agctcgccga ccactaccag cagaacaccc
     2401 ccatcggcga cggccccgtg ctgctgcccg acaaccacta cctgagcacc cagtccaagc
     2461 tgagcaaaga ccccaacgag aagcgcgatc acatggtcct gctggagttc gtgaccgccg
     2521 ccgggatcac tcacggcatg gacgagctgt acaagtaaag cggccgcgac tctagatcat
     2581 aatcagccat accacatttg tagaggtttt acttgcttta aaaaacctcc cacacctccc
     2641 cctgaacctg aaacataaaa tgaatgcaat tgttgttgtt aacttgttta ttgcagctta
     2701 taatggttac aaataaagca atagcatcac aaatttcaca aataaagcat ttttttcact
     2761 gcattctagt tgtggtttgt ccaaactcat caatgtatct taaggcgtaa attgtaagcg
     2821 ttaatatttt gttaaaattc gcgttaaatt tttgttaaat cagctcattt tttaaccaat
     2881 aggccgaaat cggcaaaatc ccttataaat caaaagaata gaccgagata gggttgagtg
     2941 ttgttccagt ttggaacaag agtccactat taaagaacgt ggactccaac gtcaaaggnn
     3001 nnnnnnnnnn nnnnnnnnnn nnnnnnnnnn nnnnnnnnnn nnnnnnntnn nnnnnnnnnn
     3061 nnnnnnnnnn nnnnnnnnnn nnnnnnnnnn nnnnnnnnnn nnnnnnnnnn nnnnnnnnnn
     3121 nnnnnnnnnn nnnnnnnnng nnnnnnnnnn nnnnnnnnnn nnnnnnnnnn nnnnnnnnnn
     3181 nnnnnnnnnn nnnnnnnnnn nnnnnnnnnn nnnnnnnnnn nnnnnnnnnn nnnnnnnnnn
     3241 nnnnnnnnnn nnnnnnnnnn nnnncaggtg gcacttttcg gggaaatgtg cgcggaaccc
     3301 ctatttgttt atttttctaa atacattcaa atatgtatcc gctcatgaga caataaccct
     3361 gataaatgct tcaataatat tgaaaaagga agagtcctga ggcggaaaga accagctgtg
     3421 gaatgtgtgt cagttagggt gtggaaagtc cccaggctcc ccagcaggca gaagtatgca
     3481 aagcatgcat ctcaattagt cagcaaccag gtgtggaaag tccccaggct ccccagcagg
     3541 cagaagtatg caaagcatgc atctcaatta gtcagcaacc atagtcccgc ccctaactcc
     3601 gcccatcccg cccctaactc cgcccagttc cgcccattct ccgccccatg gctgactaat
     3661 tttttttatt tatgcagagg ccgaggccgc ctcggcctct gagctattcc agaagtagtg
     3721 aggaggcttt tttggaggcc taggcttttg caaagatcga tcaagagaca ggatgaggat
     3781 cgtttcgcat gattgaacaa gatggattgc acgcaggttc tccggccgct tgggtggaga
     3841 ggctattcgg ctatgactgg gcacaacaga caatcggctg ctctgatgcc gccgtgttcc
     3901 ggctgtcagc gcaggggcgc ccggttcttt ttgtcaagac cgacctgtcc ggtgccctga
     3961 atgaactgca agacgaggca gcgcggctat cgtggctggc cacgacgggc gttccttgcg
     4021 cagctgtgct cgacgttgtc actgaagcgg gaagggactg gctgctattg ggcgaagtgc
     4081 cggggcagga tctcctgtca tctcaccttg ctcctgccga gaaagtatcc atcatggctg
     4141 atgcaatgcg gcggctgcat acgcttgatc cggctacctg cccattcgac caccaagcga
     4201 aacatcgcat cgagcgagca cgtactcgga tggaagccgg tcttgtcgat caggatgatc
     4261 tggacgaaga gcatcagggg ctcgcgccag ccgaactgtt cgccaggctc aaggcgagca
     4321 tgcccgacgg cgaggatctc gtcgtgaccc atggcgatgc ctgcttgccg aatatcatgg
     4381 tggaaaatgg ccgcttttct ggattcatcg actgtggccg gctgggtgtg gcggaccgct
     4441 atcaggacat agcgttggct acccgtgata ttgctgaaga gcttggcggc gaatgggctg
     4501 accgcttcct cgtgctttac ggtatcgccg ctcccgattc gcagcgcatc gccttctatc
     4561 gccttcttga cgagttcttc tgagcgggac tctggggttc gaaatgaccg accaagcgac
     4621 gcccaacctg ccatcacgag atttcgattc caccgccgcc ttctatgaaa ggttgggctt
     4681 cggaatcgtt ttccgggacg ccggctggat gatcctccag cgcggggatc tcatgctgga
     4741 gttcttcgcc caccctaggg ggaggctaac tgaaacacgg aaggagacaa taccggaagg
     4801 aacccgcgct atgacggcaa taaaaagaca gaataaaacg cacggtgttg ggtcgtttgt
     4861 tcataaacgc ggggttcggt cccagggctg gcactctgtc gataccccac cgagacccca
     4921 ttggggccaa tacgcccgcg tttcttcctt ttccccaccc caccccccaa gttcgggtga
     4981 aggcccaggg ctcgcagcca acgtcggggc ggcaggccct gccatagcct caggttactc
     5041 atatatactt tagattgatt taaaacttca tttttaattt aaaaggatct aggtgaagat
     5101 cctttttgat aatctcatga ccaaaatccc ttaacgtgag ttttcgttcc actgagcgtc
     5161 agaccccgta gaaaagatca aaggatcttc ttgagatcct ttttttctgc gcgtaatctg
     5221 ctgcttgcaa acaaaaaaac caccgctacc agcggtggtt tgtttgccgg atcaagagct
     5281 accaactctt tttccgaagg taactggctt cagcagagcg cagataccaa atactgtcct
     5341 tctagtgtag ccgtagttag gccaccactt caagaactct gtagcaccgc ctacatacct
     5401 cgctctgcta atcctgttac cagtggctgc tgccagtggc gataagtcgt gtcttaccgg
     5461 gttggactca agacgatagt taccggataa ggcgcagcgg tcgggctgaa cggggggttc
     5521 gtgcacacag cccagcttgg agcgaacgac ctacaccgaa ctgagatacc tacagcgtga
     5581 gctatgagaa agcgccacgc ttcccgaagg gagaaaggcg gacaggtatc cggtaagcgg
     5641 cagggtcgga acaggagagc gcacgaggga gcttccaggg ggaaacgcct ggtatcttta
     5701 tagtcctgtc gggtttcgcc acctctgact tgagcgtcga tttttgtgat gctcgtcagg
     5761 ggggcggagc ctatggaaaa acgccagcaa cgcggccttt ttacggttcc tggccttttg
     5821 ctggcctttt gctcacatgt tctttcctgc gttatcccct gattctgtgg ataaccgtat
     5881 taccgccatg cat
//
